Addgene plasmid #176498: 3923-51
Purpose: pTRE-EGFP-T2A-TFEB(S3A)-polyA
Depositing lab: Albert La Spada. Depositing organization: University of Washington. Publication: MAP4K3 mediates amino acid-dependent regulation of autophagy via phosphorylation of TFEB. Hsu CL, Lee EX, Gordon KL, Paz EA, Shen WC, Ohnishi K, Meisenhelder J, Hunter T, La Spada AR. Nat Commun. 2018 Mar 5;9(1):942. doi: 10.1038/s41467-018-03340-7. PubMed 29507340.
Backbone
  Vector backbone: pCamR
  Vector type: Mammalian Expression
Growth in bacteria
  Bacterial resistance: Chloramphenicol, 25 μg/mL
  Growth temperature: 37°C
  Growth strain: DH5alpha
  Copy number: High Copy
Gene/Insert
  Gene/Insert name: EGFP-T2A-TFEB(human; full-length; S3A mutation)
  Species: H. sapiens (human)
  Promoter: TRE
  Cloning method: Gibson Cloning
  Sequencing primers: 5′ Human Growth Hormone polyA Reverse
Terms and licenses: Academic/Nonprofit Terms; Industry Terms: Not Available to Industry
How to cite: 3923-51 was a gift from Albert La Spada (Addgene plasmid # 176498 ; http://n2t.net/addgene:176498 ; RRID:Addgene_176498)
