[The description below was written by a language model from this plasmid's Addgene catalogue record and pLannotate feature annotations shown in this document.]
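Description:
3923-51 is a roughly 5 kb mammalian expression plasmid built on the pCamR backbone and assembled by Gibson cloning. It carries a tetracycline-inducible cassette described as pTRE-EGFP-T2A-TFEB(S3A)-polyA. In bacteria it replicates from a high-copy ColE1/pUC-type origin and is selected with chloramphenicol through a chloramphenicol acetyltransferase gene. The cat promoter lies at the end of the linearised sequence record, directly upstream of that gene across the circular junction. No mammalian selection marker is annotated.

Expression is driven by a Tet-responsive promoter, annotated as a TRE3G fragment with a short piece of CMV enhancer sequence just upstream. This type of promoter needs a Tet transactivator such as Tet-On 3G, which this plasmid does not encode and which must be supplied separately. The promoter is followed by EGFP, then a gap of about 57 nt that matches the position of the T2A peptide named in the record (not annotated separately), and then full-length human TFEB carrying an S3A substitution. The T2A ribosome-skipping element lets EGFP and TFEB be produced as separate proteins from one transcript, so green fluorescence marks cells that express the mutant. A partial 3xFLAG annotation immediately downstream of TFEB suggests a C-terminal epitope tag, although the catalogue fields do not mention one. The human growth hormone polyadenylation signal ends the transcript.

TFEB is a master transcriptional regulator of lysosomal biogenesis and autophagy. The associated publication concerns MAP4K3-mediated phosphorylation of TFEB in amino acid-dependent control of autophagy, so the alanine substitution at serine 3 presumably serves as a non-phosphorylatable variant for inducible expression studies of that regulation.
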