Features (pLannotate 1.2.2; 9 found; start..end, strand, type, name):
      1..660     +  CDS            CmR: chloramphenicol acetyltransferase; cat; confers resistance to chloramphenicol
    667..702     -  enhancer       CMV enhancer (fragment): human cytomegalovirus immediate early enhancer
    724..994     +  promoter       TRE3G promoter (fragment): 3rd-generation Tet-responsive promoter that can be activated by binding of Tet-On® 3G
   1008..1724    +  CDS            EGFP: EGFP is a basic (constitutively fluorescent) green fluorescent protein published in 1996, derived from Aequorea victoria. It is reported to be a rapidly-maturing weak dimer with moderate acid sensitivity.
   1782..3209    +  CDS            TFEB: TFEB_HUMAN - Also known as BHLHE35. Experimental evidence at protein level: Swiss-Prot protein existence level 1. Transcription factor that acts as a master regulator of lysosomal biogenesis, autophagy, lysosomal exocytosis, lipid catabolism, energy metabolism and immune response (PubMed:21617040, PubMed:22576015, PubMed:22343943, PubMed:22692423, PubMed:30120233, PubMed:31672913). Specifically recognizes and binds E-box sequences (5'-CANNTG-3'); efficient DNA-binding requires dimerization with itself or with another MiT/TFE family member such as TFE3 or MITF (PubMed:1748288, PubMed:19556463,
   3216..3277    +  CDS            3xFLAG (fragment): three tandem FLAG® epitope tags, followed by an enterokinase cleavage site
   3319..3941    +  polyA_signal   hGH poly(A) signal: human growth hormone polyadenylation signal
   4090..4678    -  rep_origin     ori: high-copy-number ColE1/pMB1/pBR322/pUC origin of replication
   4898..5000    +  promoter       cat promoter: promoter of the E. coli cat gene encoding chloramphenicol acetyltransferase
>Addgene plasmid #176498 | 3923-51 | addgene full sequence | sequence record 348292 | Addgene NGS Result
ATGGAGAAAAAAATCACTGGATATACCACCGTTGATATATCCCAATGGCATCGTAAAGAACATTTTGAGG
CATTTCAGTCAGTTGCTCAATGTACCTATAACCAGACCGTTCAGCTGGATATTACGGCCTTTTTAAAGAC
CGTAAAGAAAAATAAGCACAAGTTTTATCCGGCCTTTATTCACATTCTTGCCCGCCTGATGAATGCTCAT
CCGGAATTACGTATGGCAATGAAAGACGGTGAGCTGGTGATATGGGATAGTGTTCACCCTTGTTACACCG
TTTTCCATGAGCAAACTGAAACGTTTTCATCGCTCTGGAGTGAATACCACGACGATTTCCGGCAGTTTCT
ACACATATATTCGCAAGATGTGGCGTGTTACGGTGAAAACCTGGCCTATTTCCCTAAAGGGTTTATTGAG
AATATGTTTTTCGTCTCAGCCAATCCCTGGGTGAGTTTCACCAGTTTTGATTTAAACGTGGCCAATATGG
ACAACTTCTTCGCCCCCGTTTTCACCATGGGCAAATATTATACGCAAGGCGACAAGGTGCTGATGCCGCT
GGCGATTCAGGTTCATCATGCCGTTTGTGATGGCTTCCATGTCGGCAGAATGCTTAATGAATTACAACAG
TACTGCGATGAGTGGCAGGGCGGGGCGTAATACGCGTAATGACCCCGTAATTGATTACTATTAATACCTA
GTTTTCGTCTTCAAGAATTCCTCGAGTTTACTCCCTATCAGTGATAGAGAACGTATGACCAGTTTACTCC
CTATCAGTGATAGAGAACGTATCTACAGTTTACTCCCTATCAGTGATAGAGAACGTATATCCAGTTTACT
CCCTATCAGTGATAGAGAACGTATAAGCTTTAGGCGTGTACGGTGGGCGCCTATAAAAGCAGAGCTCGTT
TAGTGAACCGTCAGATCGCCTGGAGCAATTCCACAACACTTTTGTCTTATACCAACTTTCCGTACCACTT
CCTACCCTCGTAAAGCCTAGGGCCACCATGGTGAGCAAGGGCGAGGAGCTGTTCACCGGGGTGGTGCCCA
TCCTGGTCGAGCTGGACGGCGACGTAAACGGCCACAAGTTCAGCGTGTCCGGCGAGGGCGAGGGCGATGC
CACCTACGGCAAGCTGACCCTGAAGTTCATCTGCACCACCGGCAAGCTGCCCGTGCCCTGGCCCACCCTC
GTGACCACCCTGACCTACGGCGTGCAGTGCTTCAGCCGCTACCCCGACCACATGAAGCAGCACGACTTCT
TCAAGTCCGCCATGCCCGAAGGCTACGTCCAGGAGCGCACCATCTTCTTCAAGGACGACGGCAACTACAA
GACCCGCGCCGAGGTGAAGTTCGAGGGCGACACCCTGGTGAACCGCATCGAGCTGAAGGGCATCGACTTC
AAGGAGGACGGCAACATCCTGGGGCACAAGCTGGAGTACAACTACAACAGCCACAACGTCTATATCATGG
CCGACAAGCAGAAGAACGGCATCAAGGTGAACTTCAAGATCCGCCACAACATCGAGGACGGCAGCGTGCA
GCTCGCCGACCACTACCAGCAGAACACCCCCATCGGCGACGGCCCCGTGCTGCTGCCCGACAACCACTAC
CTGAGCACCCAGTCCGCCCTGAGCAAAGACCCCAACGAGAAGCGCGATCACATGGTCCTGCTGGAGTTCG
TGACCGCCGCCGGGATCACTCTCGGCATGGACGAGCTGTACAAGCGCGAGGGCAGAGGAAGTCTTCTAAC
ATGCGGTGACGTGGAGGAGAATCCCGGCCCTATGGCGGCACGCATAGGGTTGCGCATGCAGCTCATGCGG
GAGCAGGCGCAGCAGGAGGAGCAGCGGGAGCGCATGCAGCAACAGGCTGTCATGCATTACATGCAGCAGC
AGCAGCAGCAGCAACAGCAGCAGCTCGGAGGGCCGCCCACCCCGGCCATCAATACCCCCGTCCACTTCCA
GTCGCCACCACCTGTGCCTGGGGAGGTGTTGAAGGTGCAGTCCTACCTGGAGAATCCCACATCCTACCAT
CTGCAGCAGTCGCAGCATCAGAAGGTGCGGGAGTACCTGTCCGAGACCTATGGGAACAAGTTTGCTGCCC
ACATCAGCCCAGCCCAGGGCTCTCCGAAACCCCCACCAGCCGCCTCCCCAGGGGTGCGAGCTGGACACGT
GCTGTCCTCCTCCGCTGGCAACAGTGCTCCCAATAGCCCCATGGCCATGCTGCACATTGGCTCCAACCCT
GAGAGGGAGTTGGATGATGTCATTGACAACATTATGCGTCTGGACGATGTCCTTGGCTACATCAATCCTG
AAATGCAGATGCCCAACACGCTACCCCTGTCCAGCAGCCACCTGAATGTGTACAGCAGCGACCCCCAGGT
CACAGCCTCCCTGGTGGGCGTCACCAGCAGCTCCTGCCCTGCGGACCTGACCCAGAAGCGAGAGCTCACA
GATGCTGAGAGCAGGGCCCTGGCCAAGGAGCGGCAGAAGAAAGACAATCACAACTTAATTGAAAGGAGAC
GAAGGTTCAACATCAATGACCGCATCAAGGAGTTGGGAATGCTGATCCCCAAGGCCAATGACCTGGACGT
GCGCTGGAACAAGGGCACCATCCTCAAGGCCTCTGTGGATTACATCCGGAGGATGCAGAAGGACCTGCAA
AAGTCCAGGGAGCTGGAGAACCACTCTCGCCGCCTGGAGATGACCAACAAGCAGCTCTGGCTCCGTATCC
AGGAGCTGGAGATGCAGGCTCGAGTGCACGGCCTCCCTACCACCTCCCCGTCCGGCATGAACATGGCTGA
GCTGGCCCAGCAGGTGGTGAAGCAGGAGCTGCCTAGCGAAGAGGGCCCAGGGGAGGCCCTGATGCTGGGG
GCTGAGGTCCCTGACCCTGAGCCACTGCCAGCTCTGCCCCCGCAAGCCCCGCTGCCCCTGCCCACCCAGC
CACCATCCCCATTCCATCACCTGGACTTCAGCCACAGCCTGAGCTTTGGGGGCAGGGAGGACGAGGGTCC
CCCGGGCTACCCCGAACCCCTGGCGCCGGGGCATGGCTCCCCATTCCCCAGCCTGTCCAAGAAGGATCTG
GACCTCATGCTCCTGGACGACTCACTGCTACCGCTGGCCTCTGATCCACTTCTGTCCACCATGTCCCCCG
AGGCCTCCAAGGCCAGCAGCCGCCGGAGCAGCTTCAGCATGGAGGAGGGCGATGTGCTGGAATTCGACTA
CAAAGACCATGACGGCGATTATAAAGATCATGACATTGATTACAAGGATGACGATGATTAATTAAGTAGG
TGAGTAAGGATGTGCTACGAGGTCGACCGGGTGGCATCCCTGTGACCCCTCCCCAGTGCCTCTCCTGGCC
CTGGAAGTTGCCACTCCAGTGCCCACCAGCCTTGTCCTAATAAAATTAAGTTGCATCATTTTGTCTGACT
AGGTGTCCTTCTATAATATTATGGGGTGGAGGGGGGTGGTATGGAGCAAGGGGCAAGTTGGGAAGACAAC
CTGTAGGGCCTGCGGGGTCTATTGGGAACCAAGCTGGAGTGCAGTGGCACAATCTTGGCTCACTGCAATC
TCCGCCTCCTGGGTTCAAGCGATTCTCCTGCCTCAGCCTCCCGAGTTGTTGGGATTCCAGGCATGCATGA
CCAGGCTCAGCTAATTTTTGTTTTTTTGGTAGAGACGGGGTTTCACCATATTGGCCAGGCTGGTCTCCAA
CTCCTAATCTCAGGTGATCTACCCACCTTGGCCTCCCAAATTGCTGGGATTACAGGCGTGAACCACTGCT
CCCTTCCCTGTCCTTCTGATTTTAAAATAACTATACCAGCAGGAGGACGTCCAGACACAGCATAGGCTAC
CTGGCCATGCCCAACCGGTGGGACATTTGAGTTGCTTGCTTGGCACTGTCCTCTCATGCGTTGGGTCCAC
TCAGTAGATGCCTGTTGAATTGGGTACGCGGCCAGCGGCGAGCGGTATCAGCTCACTCAAAGGCGGTAAT
ACGGTTATCCACAGAATCAGGGGATAACGCAGGAAAGAACATGTGAGCAAAAGGCCAGCAAAAGGCCAGG
AACCGTAAAAAGGCCGCGTTGCTGGCGTTTTTCCATAGGCTCCGCCCCCCTGACGAGCATCACAAAAATC
GACGCTCAAGTCAGAGGTGGCGAAACCCGACAGGACTATAAAGATACCAGGCGTTTCCCCCTGGAAGCTC
CCTCGTGCGCTCTCCTGTTCCGACCCTGCCGCTTACCGGATACCTGTCCGCCTTTCTCCCTTCGGGAAGC
GTGGCGCTTTCTCATAGCTCACGCTGTAGGTATCTCAGTTCGGTGTAGGTCGTTCGCTCCAAGCTGGGCT
GTGTGCACGAACCCCCCGTTCAGCCCGACCGCTGCGCCTTATCCGGTAACTATCGTCTTGAGTCCAACCC
GGTAAGACACGACTTATCGCCACTGGCAGCAGCCACTGGTAACAGGATTAGCAGAGCGAGGTATGTAGGC
GGTGCTACAGAGTTCTTGAAGTGGTGGCCTAACTACGGCTACACTAGAAGAACAGTATTTGGTATCTGCG
CTCTGCTGAAGCCAGTTACCTTCGGAAAAAGAGTTGGTAGCTCTTGATCCGGCAAACAAACCACCGCTGG
TAGCGGTGGTTTTTTTGTTTGCAAGCAGCAGATTACGCGCAGAAAAAAAGGATCTCAAGAAGATCCTTTG
ATCTTTTCTACGGGGTCTGACGCTCAGTGGAACGAAAACTCACGTTAAGGGATTTTGGTCATGAGATTAT
CAAAAAGGATCTTCACCTAGATCCTTTTCGACCGAATAAATACCTGTGACGGAAGATCACTTCGCAGAAT
AAATAAATCCTGGTGTCCCTGTTGATACCGGGAAGCCCTGGGCCAACTTTTGGCGAAAATGAGACGTTGA
TCGGCACGTAAGAGGTTCCAACTTTCACCATAATGAAATAAGATCACTACCGGGCGTATTTTTTGAGTTG
TCGAGATTTTCAGGAGCTAAGGAAGCTAAA
